>Addgene plasmid #161039 | pDONR221-SLC12A7_STOP | addgene full sequence | sequence record 352192 | Addgene NGS Result
CAAATAATGATTTTATTTTGACTGATAGTGACCTGTTCGTTGCAACACATTGATGAGCAATGCTTTTTTA
TAATGCCAACTTTGTACAAAAAAGCAGGCTCCACCATGCCTACCAACTTCACAGTGGTGCCAGTGGAGGC
ACACGCAGACGGAGGAGGCGATGAGACCGCAGAGAGGACAGAGGCACCAGGAACCCCAGAGGGACCAGAG
CCCGAGCGCCCTAGCCCAGGCGACGGCAACCCACGGGAGAATTCCCCCTTCCTGAACAATGTGGAGGTGG
AGCAGGAGTCCTTCTTTGAGGGCAAGAATATGGCCCTGTTTGAGGAGGAGATGGATTCTAACCCTATGGT
GAGCTCCCTGCTGAATAAGCTGGCCAACTATACCAATCTGAGCCAGGGAGTGGTGGAGCACGAGGAGGAC
GAGGAGTCCCGGAGAAGGGAGGCAAAGGCACCAAGAATGGGCACATTCATCGGCGTGTACCTGCCCTGCC
TGCAGAACATCCTGGGCGTGATCCTGTTCCTGAGGCTGACCTGGATCGTGGGAGTGGCAGGCGTGCTGGA
GTCTTTTCTGATCGTGGCCATGTGCTGTACCTGTACAATGCTGACAGCCATCTCTATGAGCGCCATCGCA
ACCAATGGAGTGGTGCCAGCAGGAGGCAGCTACTATATGATCTCCCGCTCTCTGGGACCTGAGTTTGGAG
GAGCAGTGGGACTGTGCTTCTACCTGGGCACCACATTTGCCGGCGCCATGTATATCCTGGGCACCATCGA
GATCTTCCTGACATATATCAGCCCAGGCGCCGCCATCTTTCAGGCAGAGGCAGCAGGAGGAGAGGCAGCA
GCCATGCTGCACAACATGCGGGTGTACGGCACCTGCACACTGGTGCTGATGGCCCTGGTGGTGTTCGTGG
GCGTGAAGTATGTGAATAAGCTGGCCCTGGTGTTTCTGGCCTGCGTGGTGCTGTCTATCCTGGCCATCTA
CGCCGGCGTGATCAAGAGCGCCTTCGACCCCCCTGATATCCCCGTGTGCCTGCTGGGCAACAGAACACTG
TCTCGCCGGAGCTTTGATGCTTGCGTTAAAGCCTATGGCATTCACAACAATTCCGCCACCTCTGCCCTGT
GGGGCCTGTTCTGCAATGGAAGCCAGCCATCCGCCGCATGTGACGAGTACTTCATCCAGAACAATGTGAC
AGAGATCCAGGGAATCCCTGGAGCAGCAAGCGGCGTGTTCCTGGAGAACCTGTGGTCCACCTACGCACAC
GCAGGAGCCTTTGTGGAGAAGAAGGGAGTGCCTTCCGTGCCAGTGGCAGAGGAGTCTAGAGCAAGCGCCC
TGCCTTACGTGCTGACAGATATCGCCGCCTCCTTCACCCTGCTGGTGGGCATCTATTTTCCATCTGTGAC
CGGCATCATGGCCGGCTCCAACAGGTCTGGCGACCTGAAGGATGCCCAGAAGAGCATCCCCACCGGCACA
ATCCTGGCCATCGTGACCACATCTTTCATCTACCTGAGCTGCATCGTGCTGTTTGGCGCCTGTATCGAGG
GCGTGGTGCTGAGGGACAAGTTCGGCGAGGCCCTGCAGGGCAACCTGGTCATCGGAATGCTGGCATGGCC
AAGCCCTTGGGTCATCGTGATCGGCAGCTTCTTTTCCACATGCGGAGCAGGACTGCAGTCCCTGACCGGA
GCACCTAGACTGCTGCAGGCAATCGCCAGGGATGGCATCGTGCCATTCCTGCAGGTGTTTGGACACGGCA
AGGCAAACGGAGAGCCAACCTGGGCACTGCTGCTGACAGTGCTGATCTGTGAGACCGGCATCCTGATCGC
CTCTCTGGACAGCGTGGCCCCCATCCTGAGCATGTTCTTTCTGATGTGCTACCTGTTCGTGAACCTGGCA
TGTGCAGTGCAGACCCTGCTGAGGACACCCAATTGGCGCCCTCGGTTCAAGTTTTATCACTGGACCCTGT
CCTTCCTGGGCATGTCTCTGTGCCTGGCCCTGATGTTTATCTGTTCTTGGTACTATGCACTGAGCGCCAT
GCTGATCGCAGGATGCATCTACAAGTATATCGAGTACAGAGGCGCCGAGAAGGAGTGGGGCGATGGCATC
AGGGGCCTGTCCCTGAATGCAGCAAGATATGCACTGCTGAGGGTGGAGCACGGACCACCACACACAAAGA
ACTGGAGACCACAGGTGCTGGTCATGCTGAATCTGGACGCAGAGCAGGCAGTGAAGCACCCAAGGCTGCT
GTCCTTCACCTCTCAGCTGAAGGCCGGCAAGGGCCTGACAATCGTGGGCAGCGTGCTGGAGGGCACCTAT
CTGGATAAGCACATGGAGGCCCAGAGAGCCGAGGAGAACATCAGGAGCCTGATGTCCACCGAGAAGACAA
AGGGCTTTTGCCAGCTGGTGGTGTCTAGCTCCCTGCGGGACGGCATGAGCCACCTGATCCAGTCCGCCGG
ACTGGGAGGCCTGAAGCACAATACAGTGCTGATGGCCTGGCCCGCCTCTTGGAAGCAGGAGGATAACCCT
TTCAGCTGGAAGAATTTTGTGGACACCGTGCGCGATACCACAGCAGCACACCAGGCCCTGCTGGTGGCCA
AGAACGTGGACTCCTTCCCTCAGAATCAGGAGCGGTTTGGCGGCGGCCACATCGACGTGTGGTGGATCGT
GCACGATGGCGGCATGCTGATGCTGCTGCCATTCCTGCTGCGCCAGCACAAAGTGTGGCGGAAGTGTAGA
ATGAGGATCTTTACCGTGGCCCAGGTGGACGATAACAGCATCCAGATGAAGAAGGATCTGCAGATGTTCC
TGTACCACCTGAGAATCTCTGCCGAAGTGGAGGTGGTGGAGATGGTGGAGAATGACATCAGCGCCTTTAC
CTATGAGCGCACACTGATGATGGAGCAGCGGTCCCAGATGCTGAAGCAGATGCAGCTGTCTAAGAACGAG
CAGGAGAGAGAGGCCCAGCTGATCCACGACAGGAATACCGCCTCCCACACAGCAGCAGCAGCAAGGACCC
AGGCACCTCCAACACCCGATAAGGTGCAGATGACCTGGACACGGGAGAAGCTGATCGCCGAGAAGTACCG
CTCTCGGGACACAAGCCTGTCCGGCTTCAAGGACCTGTTTTCCATGAAGCCCGATCAGTCTAACGTGAGA
AGGATGCACACCGCCGTGAAGCTGAACGGCGTGGTGCTGAATAAGTCCCAGGACGCCCAGCTGGTGCTGC
TGAACATGCCTGGACCACCTAAGAACAGGCAGGGCGATGAGAATTATATGGAGTTCCTGGAGGTGCTGAC
AGAGGGCCTGAATCGGGTGCTGCTGGTGAGAGGAGGAGGAAGAGAAGTGATCACCATCTACAGCTAAGAC
CCAGCTTTCTTGTACAAAGTTGGCATTATAAGAAAGCATTGCTTATCAATTTGTTGCAACGAACAGGTCA
CTATCAGTCAAAATAAAATCATTATTTGCCATCCAGCTGATATCCCCTATAGTGAGTCGTATTACATGGT
CATAGCTGTTTCCTGGCAGCTCTGGCCCGTGTCTCAAAATCTCTGATGTTACATTGCACAAGATAAAAAT
ATATCATCATGAACAATAAAACTGTCTGCTTACATAAACAGTAATACAAGGGGTGTTATGAGCCATATTC
AACGGGAAACGTCGAGGCCGCGATTAAATTCCAACATGGATGCTGATTTATATGGGTATAAATGGGCTCG
CGATAATGTCGGGCAATCAGGTGCGACAATCTATCGCTTGTATGGGAAGCCCGATGCGCCAGAGTTGTTT
CTGAAACATGGCAAAGGTAGCGTTGCCAATGATGTTACAGATGAGATGGTCAGACTAAACTGGCTGACGG
AATTTATGCCTCTTCCGACCATCAAGCATTTTATCCGTACTCCTGATGATGCATGGTTACTCACCACTGC
GATCCCCGGAAAAACAGCATTCCAGGTATTAGAAGAATATCCTGATTCAGGTGAAAATATTGTTGATGCG
CTGGCAGTGTTCCTGCGCCGGTTGCATTCGATTCCTGTTTGTAATTGTCCTTTTAACAGCGATCGCGTAT
TTCGTCTCGCTCAGGCGCAATCACGAATGAATAACGGTTTGGTTGATGCGAGTGATTTTGATGACGAGCG
TAATGGCTGGCCTGTTGAACAAGTCTGGAAAGAAATGCATAAACTTTTGCCATTCTCACCGGATTCAGTC
GTCACTCATGGTGATTTCTCACTTGATAACCTTATTTTTGACGAGGGGAAATTAATAGGTTGTATTGATG
TTGGACGAGTCGGAATCGCAGACCGATACCAGGATCTTGCCATCCTATGGAACTGCCTCGGTGAGTTTTC
TCCTTCATTACAGAAACGGCTTTTTCAAAAATATGGTATTGATAATCCTGATATGAATAAATTGCAGTTT
CATTTGATGCTCGATGAGTTTTTCTAATCAGAATTGGTTAATTGGTTGTAACACTGGCAGAGCATTACGC
TGACTTGACGGGACGGCGCAAGCTCATGACCAAAATCCCTTAACGTGAGTTACGCGTCGTTCCACTGAGC
GTCAGACCCCGTAGAAAAGATCAAAGGATCTTCTTGAGATCCTTTTTTTCTGCGCGTAATCTGCTGCTTG
CAAACAAAAAAACCACCGCTACCAGCGGTGGTTTGTTTGCCGGATCAAGAGCTACCAACTCTTTTTCCGA
AGGTAACTGGCTTCAGCAGAGCGCAGATACCAAATACTGTTCTTCTAGTGTAGCCGTAGTTAGGCCACCA
CTTCAAGAACTCTGTAGCACCGCCTACATACCTCGCTCTGCTAATCCTGTTACCAGTGGCTGCTGCCAGT
GGCGATAAGTCGTGTCTTACCGGGTTGGACTCAAGACGATAGTTACCGGATAAGGCGCAGCGGTCGGGCT
GAACGGGGGGTTCGTGCACACAGCCCAGCTTGGAGCGAACGACCTACACCGAACTGAGATACCTACAGCG
TGAGCTATGAGAAAGCGCCACGCTTCCCGAAGGGAGAAAGGCGGACAGGTATCCGGTAAGCGGCAGGGTC
GGAACAGGAGAGCGCACGAGGGAGCTTCCAGGGGGAAACGCCTGGTATCTTTATAGTCCTGTCGGGTTTC
GCCACCTCTGACTTGAGCGTCGATTTTTGTGATGCTCGTCAGGGGGGCGGAGCCTATGGAAAAACGCCAG
CAACGCGGCCTTTTTACGGTTCCTGGCCTTTTGCTGGCCTTTTGCTCACATGTTCTTTCCTGCGTTATCC
CCTGATTCTGTGGATAACCGTATTACCGCCTTTGAGTGAGCTGATACCGCTCGCCGCAGCCGAACGACCG
AGCGCAGCGAGTCAGTGAGCGAGGAAGCGGAAGAGCGCCCAATACGCAAACCGCCTCTCCCCGCGCGTTG
GCCGATTCATTAATGCAGCTGGCACGACAGGTTTCCCGACTGGAAAGCGGGCAGTGAGCGCAACGCAATT
AATACGCGTACCGCTAGCCAGGAAGAGTTTGTAGAAACGCAAAAAGGCCATCCGTCAGGATGGCCTTCTG
CTTAGTTTGATGCCTGGCAGTTTATGGCGGGCGTCCTGCCCGCCACCCTCCGGGCCGTTGCTTCACAACG
TTCAAATCCGCTCCCGGCGGATTTGTCCTACTCAGGAGAGCGTTCACCGACAAACAACAGATAAAACGAA
AGGCCCAGTCTTCCGACTGAGCCTTTCGTTTTATTTGATGCCTGGCAGTTCCCTACTCTCGCGTTAACGC
TAGCATGGATGTTTTCCCAGTCACGACGTTGTAAAACGACGGCCAGTCTTAAGCTCGGGCCC
Features (pLannotate 1.2.2; 10 found; start..end, strand, type, name):
      1..100     +  protein_bind   attL1: mutant version of attL; recombination site for the Gateway® LR reaction LR Clonase™
    106..3354    +  CDS            SLC12A7: S12A7_HUMAN - Also known as KCC4. Experimental evidence at protein level: Swiss-Prot protein existence level 1. Mediates electroneutral potassium-chloride cotransport when activated by cell swelling. May mediate K(+) uptake into Deiters' cells in the cochlea and contribute to K(+) recycling in the inner ear. Important for the survival of cochlear outer and inner hair cells and the maintenance of the organ of Corti. May be required for basolateral Cl(-) extrusion in the kidney and contribute to renal acidification (By similarity). From Homo sapiens (Human).
   3359..3458    -  protein_bind   attL2: mutant version of attL; recombination site for the Gateway® LR reaction LR Clonase™
   3476..3494    -  promoter       T7 promoter: promoter for bacteriophage T7 RNA polymerase
   3628..4437    +  CDS            KanR: aminoglycoside phosphotransferase; aph(3')-Ia; confers resistance to kanamycin in bacteria or G418 (Geneticin®) in eukaryotes
   4584..5172    +  rep_origin     ori: high-copy-number ColE1/pMB1/pBR322/pUC origin of replication
   5355..5447    +  CDS            lacI (fragment): lac repressor; lacI; The lac repressor binds to the lac operator to inhibit transcription in E. coli. This inhibition can be relieved by adding lactose or isopropyl-β-D-thiogalactopyranoside (IPTG).
   5502..5529    -  terminator     rrnB T2 terminator: transcription terminator T2 from the E. coli rrnB gene
   5661..5704    +  terminator     rrnB T1 terminator: Escherichia coli rrnB; transcription terminator T1 from the E. coli rrnB gene
   5751..5787    -  CDS            lacZα (fragment): LacZα fragment of β-galactosidase; lacZ fragment
