[The description below was written by a language model from this plasmid's Addgene catalogue record and pLannotate feature annotations shown in this document.]
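Description:
pDONR221-SLC12A7_STOP is a Gateway entry clone built on the pDONR221 backbone, carrying a codon-optimized open reading frame for human SLC12A7, also known as KCC4. The sequenced plasmid is about 5.8 kb, with an insert of roughly 3.25 kb. It is maintained in E. coli through a high-copy ColE1/pUC-type origin and selected with kanamycin via an aminoglycoside phosphotransferase (KanR) gene. Although the catalogue lists the vector type as mammalian expression, the feature table shows no eukaryotic promoter or polyadenylation signal. The plasmid is therefore a donor of the ORF rather than an expression construct in its own right.

The SLC12A7 coding sequence sits between attL1 and attL2, the recombination sites used in the LR Clonase reaction. This allows directional, in-frame transfer of the ORF into any attR-containing destination vector chosen by the user. The ORF ends in a STOP codon, which suits native or N-terminally tagged expression and prevents read-through into C-terminal tags supplied by a destination vector. The depositor notes that a companion version without the stop codon exists for that purpose.

Other annotated elements are backbone features. These include a T7 promoter just outside attL2, in reverse orientation so that it points back towards the insert, and rrnB T1 and T2 terminators upstream of attL1, which insulate the cassette from read-through transcription. Short lacI and lacZα fragments are also present as remnants. The encoded protein is an electroneutral potassium-chloride cotransporter activated by cell swelling, implicated in inner-ear potassium recycling and renal chloride handling. The clone belongs to a consortium collection of solute carrier ORFs intended for transporter research and drug discovery.
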