Addgene plasmid #161039: pDONR221-SLC12A7_STOP
Purpose: Gateway entry clone with codon-optimized ORF sequence for subcloning into custom expression vectors. Contains a STOP codon at the end of the codon-optimized ORF sequence.
Depositing lab: RESOLUTE Consortium & Giulio Superti-Furga. Depositing organization: CeMM Research Center for Molecular Medicine. Publication: The RESOLUTE consortium: unlocking SLC transporters for drug discovery. Superti-Furga G, Lackner D, Wiedmer T, Ingles-Prieto A, Barbosa B, Girardi E, Goldmann U, Gurtl B, Klavins K, Klimek C, Lindinger S, Lineiro-Retes E, Muller AC, Onstein S, Redinger G, Reil D, Sedlyarov V, Wolf G, Crawford M, Everley R, ... Steppan CM. Nat Rev Drug Discov. 2020 Jul;19(7):429-430. doi: 10.1038/d41573-020-00056-6. PubMed 32265506.
Backbone
  Vector backbone: pDONR221
  Backbone manufacturer: ThermoFisher Scientific
  Backbone size w/o insert (bp): 2550
  Vector type: Mammalian Expression
Growth in bacteria
  Bacterial resistance: Kanamycin, 50 μg/mL
  Growth temperature: 37°C
  Growth strain: NEB Stable
  Copy number: High Copy
Gene/Insert
  Gene/Insert name: SLC12A7 (alt name: KCC4, DKFZP434F076)
  Species: H. sapiens (human)
  Insert size (bp): 3252
  Entrez Gene: SLC12A7 (a.k.a. KCC4)
  Cloning method: Gateway Cloning
  Sequencing primers: 5′ M13-fwd; 3′ M13-rev
Terms and licenses: Academic/Nonprofit Terms; Industry Terms
Depositor comments: This plasmid contains a STOP codon at the end of the codon-optimized ORF. For the version of this plasmid that does not contain a STOP codon, please see Addgene plasmid 131873 For more information on the full Resolute plasmid collection, please see www.addgene.org/depositor-collections/re-solute/. Please provide your feedback on this plasmid to the RESOLUTE consortium by filling out their RESOLUTE repository feedback form: https://forms.office.com/Pages/ResponsePage.aspx?id=0e05yklzmkS7rjFGQL4N7z4feCLQvEJAmVcOCM_u885UN1JJRko0Ukg4TVQwNTZLOUxPQVJWT1NHUCQlQCN0PWcu
How to cite: pDONR221-SLC12A7_STOP was a gift from RESOLUTE Consortium & Giulio Superti-Furga (Addgene plasmid # 161039 ; http://n2t.net/addgene:161039 ; RRID:Addgene_161039)
