>Addgene plasmid #161039 | pDONR221-SLC12A7_STOP | depositor partial sequence | sequence record 312013 | Codon-optimized ORF of SLC12A7
ATGCCTACCAACTTCACAGTGGTGCCAGTGGAGGCACACGCAGACGGAGGAGGCGATGAGACCGCAGAGA
GGACAGAGGCACCAGGAACCCCAGAGGGACCAGAGCCCGAGCGCCCTAGCCCAGGCGACGGCAACCCACG
GGAGAATTCCCCCTTCCTGAACAATGTGGAGGTGGAGCAGGAGTCCTTCTTTGAGGGCAAGAATATGGCC
CTGTTTGAGGAGGAGATGGATTCTAACCCTATGGTGAGCTCCCTGCTGAATAAGCTGGCCAACTATACCA
ATCTGAGCCAGGGAGTGGTGGAGCACGAGGAGGACGAGGAGTCCCGGAGAAGGGAGGCAAAGGCACCAAG
AATGGGCACATTCATCGGCGTGTACCTGCCCTGCCTGCAGAACATCCTGGGCGTGATCCTGTTCCTGAGG
CTGACCTGGATCGTGGGAGTGGCAGGCGTGCTGGAGTCTTTTCTGATCGTGGCCATGTGCTGTACCTGTA
CAATGCTGACAGCCATCTCTATGAGCGCCATCGCAACCAATGGAGTGGTGCCAGCAGGAGGCAGCTACTA
TATGATCTCCCGCTCTCTGGGACCTGAGTTTGGAGGAGCAGTGGGACTGTGCTTCTACCTGGGCACCACA
TTTGCCGGCGCCATGTATATCCTGGGCACCATCGAGATCTTCCTGACATATATCAGCCCAGGCGCCGCCA
TCTTTCAGGCAGAGGCAGCAGGAGGAGAGGCAGCAGCCATGCTGCACAACATGCGGGTGTACGGCACCTG
CACACTGGTGCTGATGGCCCTGGTGGTGTTCGTGGGCGTGAAGTATGTGAATAAGCTGGCCCTGGTGTTT
CTGGCCTGCGTGGTGCTGTCTATCCTGGCCATCTACGCCGGCGTGATCAAGAGCGCCTTCGACCCCCCTG
ATATCCCCGTGTGCCTGCTGGGCAACAGAACACTGTCTCGCCGGAGCTTTGATGCTTGCGTTAAAGCCTA
TGGCATTCACAACAATTCCGCCACCTCTGCCCTGTGGGGCCTGTTCTGCAATGGAAGCCAGCCATCCGCC
GCATGTGACGAGTACTTCATCCAGAACAATGTGACAGAGATCCAGGGAATCCCTGGAGCAGCAAGCGGCG
TGTTCCTGGAGAACCTGTGGTCCACCTACGCACACGCAGGAGCCTTTGTGGAGAAGAAGGGAGTGCCTTC
CGTGCCAGTGGCAGAGGAGTCTAGAGCAAGCGCCCTGCCTTACGTGCTGACAGATATCGCCGCCTCCTTC
ACCCTGCTGGTGGGCATCTATTTTCCATCTGTGACCGGCATCATGGCCGGCTCCAACAGGTCTGGCGACC
TGAAGGATGCCCAGAAGAGCATCCCCACCGGCACAATCCTGGCCATCGTGACCACATCTTTCATCTACCT
GAGCTGCATCGTGCTGTTTGGCGCCTGTATCGAGGGCGTGGTGCTGAGGGACAAGTTCGGCGAGGCCCTG
CAGGGCAACCTGGTCATCGGAATGCTGGCATGGCCAAGCCCTTGGGTCATCGTGATCGGCAGCTTCTTTT
CCACATGCGGAGCAGGACTGCAGTCCCTGACCGGAGCACCTAGACTGCTGCAGGCAATCGCCAGGGATGG
CATCGTGCCATTCCTGCAGGTGTTTGGACACGGCAAGGCAAACGGAGAGCCAACCTGGGCACTGCTGCTG
ACAGTGCTGATCTGTGAGACCGGCATCCTGATCGCCTCTCTGGACAGCGTGGCCCCCATCCTGAGCATGT
TCTTTCTGATGTGCTACCTGTTCGTGAACCTGGCATGTGCAGTGCAGACCCTGCTGAGGACACCCAATTG
GCGCCCTCGGTTCAAGTTTTATCACTGGACCCTGTCCTTCCTGGGCATGTCTCTGTGCCTGGCCCTGATG
TTTATCTGTTCTTGGTACTATGCACTGAGCGCCATGCTGATCGCAGGATGCATCTACAAGTATATCGAGT
ACAGAGGCGCCGAGAAGGAGTGGGGCGATGGCATCAGGGGCCTGTCCCTGAATGCAGCAAGATATGCACT
GCTGAGGGTGGAGCACGGACCACCACACACAAAGAACTGGAGACCACAGGTGCTGGTCATGCTGAATCTG
GACGCAGAGCAGGCAGTGAAGCACCCAAGGCTGCTGTCCTTCACCTCTCAGCTGAAGGCCGGCAAGGGCC
TGACAATCGTGGGCAGCGTGCTGGAGGGCACCTATCTGGATAAGCACATGGAGGCCCAGAGAGCCGAGGA
GAACATCAGGAGCCTGATGTCCACCGAGAAGACAAAGGGCTTTTGCCAGCTGGTGGTGTCTAGCTCCCTG
CGGGACGGCATGAGCCACCTGATCCAGTCCGCCGGACTGGGAGGCCTGAAGCACAATACAGTGCTGATGG
CCTGGCCCGCCTCTTGGAAGCAGGAGGATAACCCTTTCAGCTGGAAGAATTTTGTGGACACCGTGCGCGA
TACCACAGCAGCACACCAGGCCCTGCTGGTGGCCAAGAACGTGGACTCCTTCCCTCAGAATCAGGAGCGG
TTTGGCGGCGGCCACATCGACGTGTGGTGGATCGTGCACGATGGCGGCATGCTGATGCTGCTGCCATTCC
TGCTGCGCCAGCACAAAGTGTGGCGGAAGTGTAGAATGAGGATCTTTACCGTGGCCCAGGTGGACGATAA
CAGCATCCAGATGAAGAAGGATCTGCAGATGTTCCTGTACCACCTGAGAATCTCTGCCGAAGTGGAGGTG
GTGGAGATGGTGGAGAATGACATCAGCGCCTTTACCTATGAGCGCACACTGATGATGGAGCAGCGGTCCC
AGATGCTGAAGCAGATGCAGCTGTCTAAGAACGAGCAGGAGAGAGAGGCCCAGCTGATCCACGACAGGAA
TACCGCCTCCCACACAGCAGCAGCAGCAAGGACCCAGGCACCTCCAACACCCGATAAGGTGCAGATGACC
TGGACACGGGAGAAGCTGATCGCCGAGAAGTACCGCTCTCGGGACACAAGCCTGTCCGGCTTCAAGGACC
TGTTTTCCATGAAGCCCGATCAGTCTAACGTGAGAAGGATGCACACCGCCGTGAAGCTGAACGGCGTGGT
GCTGAATAAGTCCCAGGACGCCCAGCTGGTGCTGCTGAACATGCCTGGACCACCTAAGAACAGGCAGGGC
GATGAGAATTATATGGAGTTCCTGGAGGTGCTGACAGAGGGCCTGAATCGGGTGCTGCTGGTGAGAGGAG
GAGGAAGAGAAGTGATCACCATCTACAGCTAA
